>Addgene plasmid #51584 | pSuper-Rem2-1 | depositor partial sequence | sequence record 78879 | T7
GATCCCCGACGGATCATGGTGGACAATTCAAGAGATTGTCCACCATGATCCGTCTTTTTGGAAA
