>Addgene plasmid #51584 | pSuper-Rem2-1 | addgene partial sequence | sequence record 81967 | M13pUC-Fwd 5'-CCCAGTCACGACGTTGTAAAACG-3'
ACTATAGGGCGAATTGGAGCTCCACCGCGGTGGCGGCCGCTCTAGAACTCCCCTTTAAGGCCGGGCTGCA
GGAATTCGAACGCTGACGTCATCAACCCGCTCCAAGGAATCGCGGGCCCAGTGTCACTAGGCGGGAACAC
CCAGCGCGCGTGCGCCCTGGCAGGAAGATGGCTGTGAGGGACAGGGGAGTGGCGCCCTGCAATATTTGCA
TGTCGCTATGTGTTCTGGGAAATCACCATAAACGTGAAATGTCTTTGGATTTGGGAATCTTATAAGTTCT
GTATGAGACCACAGATCCCCGACGGATCATGGTGGACAATTCAAGAGATTGTCCACCATGATCCGTCTTT
TTGGAAAAGCTTATCGATACCGTCGACCTCGAGGGGGGGCCCGGTACCAGCTTTTGTTCCCTTTAGTGAG
GGTTAATTTCGAGCTTGGCGTAATCATGGTCATAGCTGTTTCCTGTGTGAAATTGTTATCCGCTCACAAT
TCCACACAACATACGAGCCGGAAGCATAAAGTGTAAAGCCTGGGGTGCCTAATGAGTGAGCTAACTCACA
TTAATTGCGTTGCGCTCACTGCCCGCTTTCCAGTCGGGAAACCTGTCGTGCCAGCTGCATTAATGAATCG
GCCAACGCGCGGGGAGAGGCGGTTTGCGTATTGGGCGCTCTTCCGCTTCCTCGCTCACTGACTCGCTGCG
CTCGGTCGTTCGGCTGCGGCGA
