[The description below was written by a language model from this plasmid's Addgene catalogue record.]
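Description:
pSuper-Rem2-1 is an RNA interference plasmid built on the pSuper backbone (recorded as about 4 kb without insert) and designed to express a short hairpin RNA against rodent Rem2, a small GTPase. It is the first of what appears, from its name and stated purpose, to be a numbered set of Rem2-targeting hairpins. The plasmid is propagated in E. coli under ampicillin selection; the record lists copy number as unknown and gives no details of the replication origin or of any mammalian selection marker or reporter.

The hairpin-encoding insert was placed between the BglII and HindIII sites of the vector by restriction cloning, and the record does not say whether those sites survived ligation. The insert can be sequenced from flanking T7 and T3 primer sites. The promoter is not stated in the record; pSuper vectors generally drive hairpin transcription from the RNA polymerase III H1 promoter positioned just upstream of the BglII/HindIII cloning site, producing a short stem-loop transcript that the cell processes into an siRNA directing knockdown of the target mRNA. The target sequence within Rem2 is not given, and no feature table accompanies the entry, so the element layout cannot be confirmed here.

The associated publication concerns the role of Rem2 in synapse development and dendritic morphology. This suggests the construct is used for transfection-based loss-of-function experiments that reduce endogenous Rem2 in rat or mouse cells, probably neurons.
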