Addgene plasmid #51584: pSuper-Rem2-1
Purpose: shRNA 1 against rodent Rem2
Depositing lab: Suzanne Paradis. Depositing organization: Brandeis University. Publication: The GTPase Rem2 regulates synapse development and dendritic morphology. Ghiretti AE, Paradis S. Dev Neurobiol. 2011 May;71(5):374-89. doi: 10.1002/dneu.20868. PubMed 21485012.
Backbone
  Vector backbone: pSuper
  Backbone size w/o insert (bp): 4000
  Vector type: RNAi
Growth in bacteria
  Bacterial resistance: Ampicillin, 100 μg/mL
  Growth temperature: 37°C
  Growth strain: DH5alpha
  Copy number: Unknown
Gene/Insert
  Cloning method: Restriction Enzyme; 5′ cloning site BglII (unknown if destroyed); 3′ cloning site HindIII (unknown if destroyed)
  Sequencing primers: 5′ T7; 3′ T3
Terms and licenses: Academic/Nonprofit Terms; Industry Terms: Not Available to Industry
How to cite: pSuper-Rem2-1 was a gift from Suzanne Paradis (Addgene plasmid # 51584 ; http://n2t.net/addgene:51584 ; RRID:Addgene_51584)
